>Addgene plasmid #173924 | pYPQ-Cas12j2 | addgene full sequence | sequence record 343350 | Addgene NGS Result
TGGACCAGCCAGGACAGAAATGCCTCGACTTCGCTGCTACCCAAGGTTGCCGGGTGACGCACACCGTGGA
AACGGATGAAGGCACGAACCCAGTGGACATAAGCCTGTTCGGTTCGTAAGCTGTAATGCAAGTAGCGTAT
GCGCTCACGCAACTGGTCCAGAACCTTGACCGAACGCAGCGGTGGTAACGGCGCAGTGGCGGTTTTCATG
GCTTGTTATGACTGTTTTTTTGGGGTACAGTCTATGCCTCGGGCATCCAAGCAGCAAGCGCGTTACGCCG
TGGGTCGATGTTTGATGTTATGGAGCAGCAACGATGTTACGCAGCAGGGCAGTCGCCCTAAAACAAAGTT
AAACATTATGAGGGAAGCGGTGATCGCCGAAGTATCGACTCAACTATCAGAGGTAGTTGGCGTCATCGAG
CGCCATCTCGAACCGACGTTGCTGGCCGTACATTTGTACGGCTCCGCAGTGGATGGCGGCCTGAAGCCAC
ACAGTGATATTGATTTGCTGGTTACGGTGACCGTAAGGCTTGATGAAACAACGCGGCGAGCTTTGATCAA
CGACCTTTTGGAAACTTCGGCTTCCCCTGGAGAGAGCGAGATTCTCCGCGCTGTAGAAGTCACCATTGTT
GTGCACGACGACATCATTCCGTGGCGTTATCCAGCTAAGCGCGAACTGCAATTTGGAGAATGGCAGCGCA
ATGACATTCTTGCAGGTATCTTCGAGCCAGCCACGATCGACATTGATCTGGCTATCTTGCTGACAAAAGC
AAGAGAACATAGCGTTGCCTTGGTAGGTCCAGCGGCGGAGGAACTCTTTGATCCGGTTCCTGAACAGGAT
CTATTTGAGGCGCTAAATGAAACCTTAACGCTATGGAACTCGCCGCCCGACTGGGCTGGCGATGAGCGAA
ATGTAGTGCTTACGTTGTCCCGCATTTGGTACAGCGCAGTAACCGGCAAAATCGCGCCGAAGGATGTCGC
TGCCGACTGGGCAATGGAGCGCCTGCCGGCCCAGTATCAGCCCGTCATACTTGAAGCTAGACAGGCTTAT
CTTGGACAAGAAGAAGATCGCTTGGCCTCGCGCGCAGATCAGTTGGAAGAATTTGTCCACTACGTGAAAG
GCGAGATCACCAAGGTAGTCGGCAAATAACCCTCGAGCCACCCATGACCAAAATCCCTTAACGTGAGTTA
CGCGTCGTTCCACTGAGCGTCAGACCCCGTAGAAAAGATCAAAGGATCTTCTTGAGATCCTTTTTTTCTG
CGCGTAATCTGCTGCTTGCAAACAAAAAAACCACCGCTACCAGCGGTGGTTTGTTTGCCGGATCAAGAGC
TACCAACTCTTTTTCCGAAGGTAACTGGCTTCAGCAGAGCGCAGATACCAAATACTGTTCTTCTAGTGTA
GCCGTAGTTAGGCCACCACTTCAAGAACTCTGTAGCACCGCCTACATACCTCGCTCTGCTAATCCTGTTA
CCAGTGGCTGCTGCCAGTGGCGATAAGTCGTGTCTTACCGGGTTGGACTCAAGACGATAGTTACCGGATA
AGGCGCAGCGGTCGGGCTGAACGGGGGGTTCGTGCACACAGCCCAGCTTGGAGCGAACGACCTACACCGA
ACTGAGATACCTACAGCGTGAGCTATGAGAAAGCGCCACGCTTCCCGAAGGGAGAAAGGCGGACAGGTAT
CCGGTAAGCGGCAGGGTCGGAACAGGAGAGCGCACGAGGGAGCTTCCAGGGGGAAACGCCTGGTATCTTT
ATAGTCCTGTCGGGTTTCGCCACCTCTGACTTGAGCGTCGATTTTTGTGATGCTCGTCAGGGGGGCGGAG
CCTATGGAAAAACGCCAGCAACGCGGCCTTTTTACGGTTCCTGGCCTTTTGCTGGCCTTTTGCTCACATG
TTCTTTCCTGCGTTATCCCCTGATTCTGTGGATAACCGTATTACCGCCTTTGAGTGAGCTGATACCGCTC
GCCGCAGCCGAACGACCGAGCGCAGCGAGTCAGTGAGCGAGGAAGCGGAAGAGCGCCCAATACGCAAACC
GCCTCTCCCCGCGCGTTGGCCGATTCATTAATGCAGCTGGCACGACAGGTTTCCCGACTGGAAAGCGGGC
AGTGAGCGCAACGCAATTAATACGCGTACCGCGAGCCAGGAAGAGTTTGTAGAAACGCAAAAAGGCCATC
CGTCAGGATGGCCTTCTGCTTAGTTTGATGCCTGGCAGTTTATGGCGGGCGTCCTGCCCGCCACCCTCCG
GGCCGTTGCTTCACAACGTTCAAATCCGCTCCCGGCGGATTTGTCCTACTCAGGAGAGCGTTCACCGACA
AACAACAGATAAAACGAAAGGCCCAGTCTTCCGACTGAGCCTTTCGTTTTATTTGATGCCTGGCAGTTCC
CTACTCTCGCGTTAACGCTTGCATGGATGTTTTCCCAGTCACGACGTTGTAAAACGACGGCCAGTCTTAA
GCTCGGGCCCCAAATAATGATTTTATTTTGACTGATAGTGACCTGTTCGTTGCAACAAATTGATGAGCAA
TGCTTTTTTATAATGCCAACTTTGTACAAAAAAGCAGGCTCCGAATTCGCCCTTCACCATGGCTCCTAAG
AAGAAGCGGAAGGTTGGTATTCACGGGGTGCCTGCGGCTCCTAAACCGGCTGTCGAAAGCGAATTCTCTA
AAGTGTTGAAAAAGCACTTCCCTGGCGAGAGATTCAGATCATCCTACATGAAAAGAGGGGGGAAGATTCT
GGCGGCTCAAGGAGAGGAAGCCGTCGTGGCATATCTCCAGGGCAAATCCGAGGAGGAACCACCGAACTTT
CAACCTCCAGCAAAGTGCCATGTGGTCACGAAGTCCCGGGATTTTGCGGAGTGGCCAATCATGAAGGCAA
GTGAAGCCATACAGCGCTATATCTACGCCCTTAGCACTACTGAAAGAGCGGCGTGTAAGCCTGGAAAATC
CTCTGAGTCGCACGCGGCATGGTTTGCTGCTACAGGGGTGTCTAATCATGGATATAGCCATGTTCAGGGT
CTTAACCTGATCTTTGACCATACACTGGGACGCTACGATGGGGTGTTGAAGAAGGTTCAACTGAGGAATG
AAAAAGCAAGAGCGCGCCTTGAGAGCATCAACGCGAGCCGCGCTGACGAAGGACTCCCGGAAATCAAGGC
AGAAGAAGAAGAAGTTGCAACGAATGAGACGGGACACTTGCTGCAGCCACCCGGAATAAACCCTTCCTTT
TATGTTTATCAGACTATCAGCCCTCAGGCTTATCGCCCCCGCGATGAGATCGTCCTTCCGCCTGAGTACG
CTGGCTACGTTAGGGACCCAAACGCGCCTATACCGTTGGGCGTCGTTAGGAATAGATGCGATATACAGAA
AGGCTGCCCAGGGTATATACCCGAGTGGCAGCGCGAGGCTGGGACTGCGATATCACCTAAAACCGGCAAA
GCCGTTACGGTGCCGGGATTGAGTCCTAAAAAAAATAAGAGAATGAGGAGGTATTGGCGGTCAGAGAAGG
AGAAGGCCCAAGATGCACTCCTTGTCACCGTGAGGATAGGCACGGATTGGGTCGTCATTGACGTTAGAGG
GCTTTTGAGGAACGCACGGTGGAGGACTATTGCGCCGAAGGACATTAGTCTGAACGCGCTTCTCGATCTG
TTCACTGGCGACCCAGTTATTGATGTGAGGCGGAACATAGTCACCTTTACTTATACTCTGGACGCATGCG
GAACATACGCTCGCAAGTGGACCCTGAAAGGAAAGCAGACTAAGGCCACACTGGATAAGTTGACAGCCAC
GCAGACAGTCGCTTTGGTGGCCATAGACCTTGGGCAAACCAACCCAATTAGTGCCGGGATCAGCAGGGTT
ACTCAGGAGAATGGTGCACTTCAGTGCGAGCCTCTCGATCGCTTTACACTCCCCGATGATCTTCTTAAAG
ACATCAGTGCCTACAGAATCGCCTGGGACCGGAACGAGGAGGAACTCCGCGCTCGCAGTGTTGAAGCCTT
GCCAGAAGCACAGCAGGCTGAGGTTAGGGCACTGGATGGCGTTTCTAAAGAGACTGCCAGAACTCAATTG
TGTGCTGATTTTGGGCTTGATCCTAAGAGACTCCCTTGGGATAAAATGTCGTCGAATACTACCTTCATCT
CCGAGGCCCTGCTTAGTAACAGCGTTAGTCGCGACCAAGTCTTTTTCACACCCGCCCCGAAAAAAGGCGC
GAAAAAGAAAGCTCCGGTGGAAGTTATGAGGAAAGACCGCACATGGGCACGCGCTTACAAACCGAGACTG
TCAGTTGAAGCGCAGAAATTGAAGAACGAAGCACTTTGGGCCTTGAAGCGGACATCTCCAGAGTATCTTA
AACTCTCCAGGAGAAAGGAAGAACTCTGTAGAAGGTCGATTAATTACGTTATAGAGAAGACACGCCGGAG
GACTCAGTGTCAAATTGTTATTCCGGTCATCGAAGACCTCAATGTTCGCTTCTTTCATGGTTCTGGAAAG
CGGTTGCCCGGATGGGACAATTTCTTTACAGCTAAAAAAGAAAACCGCTGGTTCATACAAGGATTGCACA
AGGCCTTTAGTGATCTCCGGACGCATCGCTCCTTTTATGTCTTCGAGGTGAGACCGGAAAGAACGTCCAT
CACATGCCCAAAGTGTGGACATTGTGAAGTCGGGAACCGGGACGGTGAGGCCTTTCAATGCCTTTCGTGC
GGGAAGACCTGTAATGCGGATCTTGATGTGGCTACGCATAATCTCACTCAGGTGGCTCTCACAGGCAAAA
CAATGCCGAAGAGAGAGGAACCTAGGGATGCACAAGGGACGGCCCCGGCCAGAAAAACGAAGAAGGCTAG
CAAGTCCAAGGCGCCGCCGGCGGAGAGGGAGGATCAGACTCCAGCCCAGGAACCATCCCAAACAAGTAAG
CGTCCTGCTGCCACCAAAAAGGCCGGACAGGCTAAGAAAAAGAAGTGAGACGACTAGTGGCGGCCGCCGA
CGTCCGATCGTTCAAACATTTGGCAATAAAGTTTCTTAAGATTGAATCCTGTTGCCGGTCTTGCGATGAT
TATCATATAATTTCTGTTGAATTACGTTAAGCATGTAATAATTAACATGTAATGCATGACGTTATTTATG
AGATGGGTTTTTATGATTAGAGTCCCGCAATTATACATTTAATACGCGATAGAAAACAAAATATAGCGCG
CAAACTAGGATAAATTATCGCGCGCGGTGTCATCTATGTTACTAGATCGGGAATTGATCCCCCCTCGACA
GCTTCCGGAAAGGGCGAATTCGCAACTTTGTATACAAAAGTTGAACGAGAAACGTAAAATGATATAAATA
TCAATATATTAAATTAGATTTTGCATAAAAAACAGACTACATAATACTGTAAAACACAACATATCCAGTC
ACTATGCCATCCAGCTGATATCCCCTATAGTGAGTCGTATTACATGGTCATAGCTGTTTCCTGGCAGCTC
TGGCCCGTGTCTCAAAATCTCTGATGTTACATTGCACAAGATAAAAATATATCATCATGCCTCCTC
Features (pLannotate 1.2.2; 12 found; start..end, strand, type, name):
     96..119     +  promoter       Pc promoter (fragment): intI1 (promoter lies within the coding sequence); class 1 integron promoter
    295..351     +  CDS            GmR (fragment): gentamycin acetyltransferase; aacC1; confers resistance to gentamycin
    358..1149    +  CDS            SmR: aminoglycoside adenylyltransferase (Murphy, 1985); aadA; confers resistance to spectinomycin and streptomycin
   1242..1830    +  rep_origin     ori: high-copy-number ColE1/pMB1/pBR322/pUC origin of replication
   2013..2105    +  CDS            lacI (fragment): lac repressor; lacI; The lac repressor binds to the lac operator to inhibit transcription in E. coli. This inhibition can be relieved by adding lactose or isopropyl-β-D-thiogalactopyranoside (IPTG).
   2160..2187    -  terminator     rrnB T2 terminator: transcription terminator T2 from the E. coli rrnB gene
   2319..2362    +  terminator     rrnB T1 terminator: Escherichia coli rrnB; transcription terminator T1 from the E. coli rrnB gene
   2409..2445    -  CDS            lacZα (fragment): LacZα fragment of β-galactosidase; lacZ fragment
   2461..2560    +  protein_bind   attL1: mutant version of attL; recombination site for the Gateway® LR reaction LR Clonase™
   4976..5228    +  terminator     NOS terminator: nopaline synthase terminator and poly(A) signal
   5273..5396    +  protein_bind   attR5: mutant version of attR; recombination site for the Gateway® LR reaction LR Clonase™
   5414..5432    -  promoter       T7 promoter: promoter for bacteriophage T7 RNA polymerase
