[The description below was written by a language model from this plasmid's Addgene catalogue record and pLannotate feature annotations shown in this document.]
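Description:
pYPQ-Cas12j2 is a 5,526 bp Gateway entry plasmid built on the pYPQ167 backbone and catalogued as a plant expression and CRISPR vector. It is maintained in E. coli at high copy through a ColE1/pUC-type origin and selected with spectinomycin via the aadA aminoglycoside adenylyltransferase gene (SmR). The short Pc integron promoter and gentamicin acetyltransferase fragments upstream of that marker appear to be remnants of the resistance cassette's origin. Other backbone features include rrnB T1 and T2 terminators, which insulate the cloning region from read-through transcription, small lacI and lacZα fragments, and a T7 promoter lying just outside the recombination cassette.

The payload sits between attL1 and attR5 recombination sites and encodes Cas12j2 (CasΦ), a hypercompact CRISPR nuclease, carrying nuclear localization signals at both the N and C termini to direct it to the nucleus. The automated annotation does not label the Cas12j2 coding sequence itself. However, the unannotated interval between attL1 and the NOS terminator matches the expected position of the insert. The nopaline synthase terminator supplies the polyadenylation signal downstream. No promoter is annotated inside the att-flanked region, and the record does not state one, so expression in plants presumably depends on a promoter provided by the destination vector.

The attL1/attR5 pairing is the arrangement used in multisite Gateway LR assembly. There, the nuclease module is combined with a second entry clone, typically a guide RNA cassette, and recombined into a destination vector. The associated publication concerns Cas12j2-based genome editing, gene activation and epigenome editing in plants.
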