Addgene plasmid #173924: pYPQ-Cas12j2
Purpose: Gateway entry plasmid (attL1 & attR5) expressing NLS-Cas12j2-NLS
Depositing lab: Yiping Qi. Depositing organization: University of Maryland, College Park. Publication: Hypercompact CRISPR-Cas12j2 (CasPhi) enables genome editing, gene activation, and epigenome editing in plants. Liu S, Sretenovic S, Fan T, Cheng Y, Li G, Qi A, Tang X, Xu Y, Guo W, Zhong Z, He Y, Liang Y, Han Q, Zheng X, Gu X, Qi Y, Zhang Y. Plant Commun. 2022 Sep 20:100453. doi: 10.1016/j.xplc.2022.100453. PubMed 36127876.
Backbone
  Vector backbone: pYPQ167
  Total vector size (bp): 5526
  Vector type: Plant Expression, CRISPR
Growth in bacteria
  Bacterial resistance: Spectinomycin, 50 μg/mL
  Growth temperature: 37°C
  Growth strain: DH5alpha
  Copy number: High Copy
Gene/Insert
  Gene/Insert name: NLS-Cas12j2-NLS
  Tag / fusion protein: NLS (N terminal on insert); NLS (C terminal on insert)
Terms and licenses: Academic/Nonprofit Terms; Industry Terms: Not Available to Industry
How to cite: pYPQ-Cas12j2 was a gift from Yiping Qi (Addgene plasmid # 173924 ; http://n2t.net/addgene:173924 ; RRID:Addgene_173924)
